Addgene plasmid #127041: pJUMP19-L3S1P11_T
Purpose: Basic Part T- Terminator; L3S1P11; synthetic terminator
Depositing lab: Chris French. Depositing organization: University of Edinburgh. Publication: Joint universal modular plasmids (JUMP): a flexible vector platform for synthetic biology. Valenzuela-Ortega M, French C. Synth Biol (Oxf). 2021 Feb 2;6(1):ysab003. doi: 10.1093/synbio/ysab003. eCollection 2021. PubMed 33623824.
Backbone
  Vector backbone: pJUMP19-Tac
  Backbone manufacturer: Backbone derived from SEVA.
  Vector type: Bacterial Expression, Synthetic Biology
Growth in bacteria
  Bacterial resistance: Ampicillin, 100 μg/mL
  Growth temperature: 37°C
  Growth strain: JM109
  Copy number: Low Copy
Gene/Insert
  Gene/Insert name: Part L3S1P11_T
  Species: Synthetic
  Mutation: None
  Cloning method: Restriction Enzyme; 5′ cloning site Unknown (unknown if destroyed)
Terms and licenses: Academic/Nonprofit Terms; Industry Terms: Not Available to Industry
Depositor comments: Part sub-domesticated from EcoFlex MoClo toolkit (PMID: 27096716) Please visit https://www.biorxiv.org/content/10.1101/799585v1 for bioRxiv preprint.
How to cite: pJUMP19-L3S1P11_T was a gift from Chris French (Addgene plasmid # 127041 ; http://n2t.net/addgene:127041 ; RRID:Addgene_127041)
