[The description below was written by a language model from this plasmid's Addgene catalogue record and pLannotate feature annotations shown in this document.]
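Description:
pJUMP19-L3S1P11_T is a basic-part plasmid from the Joint Universal Modular Plasmids (JUMP) platform, a SEVA-derived vector family for modular assembly in bacterial synthetic biology. It stores a single level-0 "T" (terminator) part, the synthetic transcription terminator L3S1P11. According to the depositor, this part was sub-domesticated from the EcoFlex MoClo toolkit. The backbone is listed as pJUMP19-Tac. It is propagated in E. coli under ampicillin selection, provided by a TEM-type bla gene with its own promoter, followed by the phage fd terminator. Replication depends on a ColE1/pMB1-type origin accompanied by rop and the pBR322 bom region. This pBR322-like arrangement fits the catalogue's "low copy" designation even though the generic annotation labels the origin high copy. An incP oriT is also present, which would allow conjugative mobilisation when transfer functions are supplied in trans, and a short mbeC fragment lies near the origin region.

The automated feature table does not label the L3S1P11 terminator itself. The roughly 100 bp gap between the annotated BioBrick prefix and suffix is the likely location of the part, though the record does not confirm this. Upstream of the prefix is a fragment of the constitutive J23119 promoter. Downstream of the suffix are a T7 gene 10 ribosome binding site and a GFP-family coding sequence (annotated as yEGFP), followed by the lambda t0 terminator. An rrnB T1 terminator insulates the other end of the cargo region. The record does not explain the role of this promoter–part–reporter layout. The plasmid's stated purpose is to supply a reusable terminator module for building transcription units and multi-gene constructs in the JUMP hierarchy.
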