Features (pLannotate 1.2.2; 15 found; start..end, strand, type, name):
     13..37      +  promoter       J23119(SpeI) promoter (fragment): bacterial promoter (Registry of Standard Biological Parts BBa J23119) modified to end with an SpeI site
    101..122     +  misc_feature   BioBrick prefix: BioBrick prefix for parts that do not start with "ATG"
    230..250     +  misc_feature   BioBrick suffix: universal suffix for all parts
    278..298     +  RBS            RBS: efficient ribosome binding site from bacteriophage T7 gene 10 (Olins and Rangwala, 1989)
    306..1025    +  CDS            yEGFP: yEGFP is a fluorescent protein published in 1997.
   1065..1159    +  terminator     lambda t0 terminator: transcription terminator from phage lambda
   1232..1323    +  promoter       AmpR promoter: bla
   1324..2181    +  CDS            bla: BLAT_ECOLX - Experimental evidence at protein level: Swiss-Prot protein existence level 1. TEM-type are the most prevalent beta-lactamases in enterobacteria; they hydrolyze the beta-lactam bond in susceptible beta-lactam antibiotics, thus conferring resistance to penicillins and cephalosporins. TEM-3 and TEM-4 are capable of hydrolyzing cefotaxime and ceftazidime. TEM-5 is capable of hydrolyzing ceftazidime. TEM-6 is capable of hydrolyzing ceftazidime and aztreonam. TEM-8/CAZ-2, TEM- 16/CAZ-7 and TEM-24/CAZ-6 are markedly active against ceftazidime. IRT- 4 shows resistance to beta-lactamase in
   2188..2227    +  terminator     fd terminator: central terminator from bacteriophage fd (Otsuka and Kunisawa, 1982)
   2374..2482    +  oriT           oriT: incP origin of transfer
   2518..3106    +  rep_origin     ori: high-copy-number ColE1/pMB1/pBR322/pUC origin of replication
   3292..3432    -  misc_feature   bom: basis of mobility region from pBR322
   3534..3725    -  CDS            rop: Rop protein, which maintains plasmids at low copy number; rop
   3766..3876    +  CDS            mbeC (fragment): MBEC_ECOLX - Experimental evidence at protein level: Swiss-Prot protein existence level 1. Required for efficient mobilization of ColE1 plasmid and is thus essential to promote the specific transfer of the plasmid during conjugation. Probably functions by inducing DNA bending, helping the MbeA relaxase to melt the DNA around the nic site and cleave the phosphodiester bond. Binds specifically double-stranded DNA (dsDNA) containing the ColE1 oriT but does not recognize the inverted repeat (IR). From Escherichia coli.
   3905..3991    -  terminator     rrnB T1 terminator: Escherichia coli rrnB; transcription terminator T1 from the E. coli rrnB gene
>Addgene plasmid #127041 | pJUMP19-L3S1P11_T | addgene full sequence | sequence record 248457 | Addgene NGS Result
TTAATTAAGGAGTTGACGGCTAGCTCAGTCCTAGGTACAGTGCTAGCGTACTTAACTTCTGACTGAGTTG
CACGCTTAACTTCTGACTGAGTTGCACGCTGAATTCGCGGCCGCTTCTAGAGGGTCTGCGATGTTTGGTC
TCTGCTTTCGAGACGAACAATAAGGCCTCCCTTCGGGGGGGCCTTTTTTATTGATACAAAATGTTCGCTT
GAGACCTTTCATCGCGACCTACTAGTAGCGGCCGCTGCAGGGAGTAACTTCTGACTGAGTTGCATACTTG
TTTAACTTTAAGAAGGAGATATACAATGGTAGCCCGTAAAGGAGAAGAACTTTTCACTGGAGTTGTCCCA
ATTCTTGTTGAATTAGATGGTGATGTTAATGGGCACAAATTTTCTGTCAGTGGAGAGGGTGAAGGTGATG
CAACATACGGAAAACTTACCCTTAAATTTATTTGCACTACTGGAAAACTACCTGTTCCATGGCCAACACT
TGTCACTACTTTCGGTTATGGTGTTCAATGCTTTGCGAGATACCCAGATCATATGAAACAGCATGACTTT
TTCAAGAGTGCCATGCCCGAAGGTTATGTACAGGAAAGAACTATATTTTTCAAAGATGACGGGAACTACA
AGACACGTGCTGAAGTCAAGTTTGAAGGTGATACCCTTGTTAATAGAATCGAGTTAAAAGGTATTGATTT
TAAAGAAGATGGAAACATTCTTGGACACAAATTGGAATACAACTATAACTCACACAATGTATACATCATG
GCAGACAAACAAAAGAATGGAATCAAAGTTAACTTCAAAATTAGACACAACATTGAAGATGGAAGCGTTC
AACTAGCAGACCATTATCAACAAAATACTCCAATTGGCGATGGCCCTGTCCTTTTACCAGACAACCATTA
CCTGTCCACACAATCTGCCCTTTCGAAAGATCCCAACGAAAAGAGAGATCACATGGTCCTTCTTGAGTTT
GTAACAGCTGCTGGGATTACACATGGCATGGATGAACTATACAAAGGTTCGTAACTTCTGACTGAGTTGC
ACGCTCTAGTCTTGGACTCCTGTTGATAGATCCAGTAATGACCTCAGAACTCCATCTGGATTTGTTCAGA
ACGCTCGGTTGCCGCCGGGCGTTTTTTATTGGTGAGAATCCAGGGGTCCCCAATAATTACGATTTAAATT
AGTAGCCCGCCTAATGAGCGGGCTTTTTTTTAATTCCCCTATTTGTTTATTTTTCTAAATACATTCAAAT
ATGTATCCGCTCATGAGACAATAACCCTGATAAATGCTTCAATAATATTGAAAAAGGAAGAGTATGAGCA
TTCAGCATTTTCGTGTGGCGCTGATTCCGTTTTTTGCGGCGTTTTGCCTGCCGGTGTTTGCGCATCCGGA
AACCCTGGTGAAAGTGAAAGATGCGGAAGATCAACTGGGTGCGCGCGTGGGCTATATTGAACTGGATCTG
AACAGCGGCAAAATTCTGGAATCTTTTCGTCCGGAAGAACGTTTTCCGATGATGAGCACCTTTAAAGTGC
TGCTGTGCGGTGCGGTTCTGAGCCGTGTGGATGCGGGCCAGGAACAACTGGGCCGTCGTATTCATTATAG
CCAGAACGATCTGGTGGAATATAGCCCGGTGACCGAAAAACATCTGACCGATGGCATGACCGTGCGTGAA
CTGTGCAGCGCGGCGATTACCATGAGCGATAACACCGCGGCGAACCTGCTGCTGACGACCATTGGCGGTC
CGAAAGAACTGACCGCGTTTCTGCATAACATGGGCGATCATGTGACCCGTCTGGATCGTTGGGAACCGGA
ACTGAACGAAGCGATTCCGAACGATGAACGTGATACCACCATGCCGGCAGCAATGGCGACCACCCTGCGT
AAACTGCTGACGGGTGAGCTGCTGACCCTGGCAAGCCGCCAGCAACTGATTGATTGGATGGAAGCGGATA
AAGTGGCGGGTCCGCTGCTGCGTAGCGCGCTGCCGGCTGGCTGGTTTATTGCGGATAAAAGCGGTGCGGG
CGAACGTGGCAGCCGTGGCATTATTGCGGCGCTGGGCCCGGATGGTAAACCGAGCCGTATTGTGGTGATT
TATACCACCGGCAGCCAGGCGACGATGGATGAACGTAACCGTCAGATTGCGGAAATTGGCGCGAGCCTGA
TTAAACATTGGTAAACCGATACAATTAAAGGCTCCTTTTGGAGCCTTTTTTTTTGGACGACCCTTGTCCT
TTTCCGCTGCATAACCCTGCTTCGGGGTCATTATAGCGATTTTTTCGGTATATCCATCCTTTTTCGCACG
ATATACAGGATTTTGCCAAAGGGTTCGTGTAGACTTTCCTTGGTGTATCCAACGGCGTCAGCCGGGCAGG
ATAGGTGAAGTAGGCCCACCCGCGAGCGGGTGTTCCTTCTTCACTGTCCCTTATTCGCACCTGGCGGTGC
TCAACGGGAATCCTGCTCTGCGAGGCTGGCCGTAGGCCGGCCCCGTAGAAAAGATCAAAGGATCTTCTTG
AGATCCTTTTTTTCTGCGCGTAATCTGCTGCTTGCAAACAAAAAAACCACCGCTACCAGCGGTGGTTTGT
TTGCCGGATCAAGAGCTACCAACTCTTTTTCCGAAGGTAACTGGCTTCAGCAGAGCGCAGATACCAAATA
CTGTCCTTCTAGTGTAGCCGTAGTTAGGCCACCACTTCAAGAACTCTGTAGCACCGCCTACATACCTCGC
TCTGCTAATCCTGTTACCAGTGGCTGCTGCCAGTGGCGATAAGTCGTGTCTTACCGGGTTGGACTCAAGA
CGATAGTTACCGGATAAGGCGCAGCGGTCGGGCTGAACGGGGGGTTCGTGCACACAGCCCAGCTTGGAGC
GAACGACCTACACCGAACTGAGATACCTACAGCGTGAGCTATGAGAAAGCGCCACGCTTCCCGAAGGGAG
AAAGGCGGACAGGTATCCGGTAAGCGGCAGGGTCGGAACAGGAGAGCGCACGAGGGAGCTTCCAGGGGGA
AACGCCTGGTATCTTTATAGTCCTGTCGGGTTTCGCCACCTCTGACTTGAGCGTCGATTTTTGTGATGCT
CGTCAGGGGGGCGGAGCCTATGGAAAAACGCCAGCAACGCGGCCTTTTTACGGTTCCTGGCCTTTTGCTG
GCCTTTTGCTCACATGTTCTTTCCTGCGTTATCCCCTGATTCTGTGGATAACCGTATTACCGCCTTTGAG
TGAGCTGATACCGCTCGCCGCAGCCGAACGACCGAGCGCAGCGAGTCAGTGAGCGAGGAAGCGGAAGAGC
GCCTGATGCGGTATTTTCTCCTTACGCATCTGTGCGGTATTTCACACCGCATATGGTGCACTCTCAGTAC
AATCTGCTCTGATGCCGCATAGTTAAGCCAGTATACACTCCGCTATCGCTACGTGACTGGGTCATGGCTG
CGCCCCGACACCCGCCAACACCCGCTGACGCGCCCTGACGGGCTTGTCTGCTCCCGGCATCCGCTTACAG
ACAAGCTGTGACAGTCTCCGGGAGCTGCATGTGTCAGAGGTTTTCACCGTCATCACCGAAACGCGCGAGG
CAGCTGCGGTAAAGCTCATCAGCGTGGTCGTGCAGCGATTCACAGATGTCTGCCTGTTCATCCGCGTCCA
GCTCGTTGAGTTTCTCCAGAAGCGTTAATGTCTGGCTTCTGATAAAGCGGGCCATGTTAAGGGCGGTTTT
TTCCTGTTTGGTCACTGATGCCTCCGTGTAAGGGGGATTTCTGTTCATGGGGGTAATGATACCGATGAAA
CGAGAGAGGATGCTCACGATACGGGTTACTGATGATGAACATGCCCGGTTACTGGAACGTTGTGAGGGTA
AACAACTGGCGGTATGGATGCGGCGGGGGCGCGCCCAGCTGTCTAGGGCGGCGGATTTGTCCTACTCAGG
AGAGCGTTCACCGACAAACAACAGATAAAACGAAAGGCCCAGTCTTTCGACTGAGCCTTTCGTTTTATTT
GATGCCT
